Addgene plasmid #133029: pIGc-Xph18
Purpose: Expresses Xph18 in bacteria
Depositing lab: Matthieu Sainlos. Depositing organization: CNRS UMR 5297, Institut Interdisciplinaire de Neurosciences (IINS). Publication: Engineering selective competitors for the discrimination of highly conserved protein-protein interaction modules. Rimbault C, Maruthi K, Breillat C, Genuer C, Crespillo S, Puente-Munoz V, Chamma I, Gauthereau I, Antoine S, Thibaut C, Tai FWJ, Dartigues B, Grillo-Bosch D, Claverol S, Poujol C, Choquet D, Mackereth CD, Sainlos M. Nat Commun. 2019 Oct 4;10(1):4521. doi: 10.1038/s41467-019-12528-4. PubMed 31586061.
Backbone
  Vector backbone: pIGc
  Backbone size w/o insert (bp): 5339
  Total vector size (bp): 5618
  Modifications to backbone: Homemade vector derived from pET-24-a+, engineered to incorporate the gene of interest immediately after the start codon in frame with a C-terminal decahistidine tag .
  Vector type: Bacterial Expression
Growth in bacteria
  Bacterial resistance: Kanamycin, 50 μg/mL
  Growth temperature: 37°C
  Growth strain: DH5alpha
  Copy number: Low Copy
Gene/Insert
  Gene/Insert name: Xph18
  Species: Synthetic
  Insert size (bp): 279
  Mutation: S63K
  Promoter: T7
  Tag / fusion protein: His10 (C terminal on backbone)
  Cloning method: Restriction Enzyme; 5′ cloning site NdeI (not destroyed); 3′ cloning site XhoI (not destroyed)
  Sequencing primers: 5′ T7 promoter, Forward primer; 3′ T7 terminator, reverse primer
Terms and licenses: Academic/Nonprofit Terms; Industry Terms: Not Available to Industry
How to cite: pIGc-Xph18 was a gift from Matthieu Sainlos (Addgene plasmid # 133029 ; http://n2t.net/addgene:133029 ; RRID:Addgene_133029)
