[The description below was written by a language model from this plasmid's Addgene catalogue record and pLannotate feature annotations shown in this document.]
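Description:
pIGc-Xph18 is a bacterial expression plasmid of 5,618 bp built on pIGc, a homemade derivative of pET-24a(+) engineered so that a gene of interest is placed immediately after the start codon and read in frame with a C-terminal decahistidine tag. It is propagated in E. coli under kanamycin selection (aph(3')-Ia). Replication relies on a ColE1/pBR322-type origin accompanied by the bom region and the rop gene, consistent with the low copy number listed in the record. An f1 origin is also present, and short tetracycline-resistance fragments and a partial AmpR promoter appear to be non-functional remnants of the backbone's ancestry.

The payload is Xph18, a 279 bp synthetic coding sequence carrying an S63K mutation, cloned between NdeI and XhoI sites that remain intact. Automated annotation matches this open reading frame to a fibronectin fragment, suggesting that Xph18 is built on a fibronectin-domain-like scaffold, although the record does not say so explicitly. The associated publication title concerns engineered selective competitors for highly conserved protein-protein interaction modules. Expression is driven by a T7 promoter followed by a lac operator and the strong T7 gene 10 ribosome binding site, and it ends at the T7 terminator. The plasmid-borne lacI gene supplies repressor, so transcription is held off until IPTG induction in a host that provides T7 RNA polymerase. Histidine-tag fragments are annotated downstream of the insert, matching the described His10 tag, which allows purification by metal-affinity chromatography. The stated purpose is simply bacterial production of Xph18 protein.
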