Features (pLannotate 1.2.2; 20 found; start..end, strand, type, name):
    209..227     +  promoter       T7 promoter: promoter for bacteriophage T7 RNA polymerase
    228..252     +  protein_bind   lac operator: The lac repressor binds to the lac operator to inhibit transcription in E. coli. This inhibition can be relieved by adding lactose or isopropyl-β-D-thiogalactopyranoside (IPTG). lac repressor encoded by lacI
    267..289     +  RBS            RBS: efficient ribosome binding site from bacteriophage T7 gene 10 (Olins and Rangwala, 1989)
    294..572     +  CDS            FINC_PLEWA (fragment): Experimental evidence at transcript level: Swiss-Prot protein existence level 2. Fibronectins bind cell surfaces and various compounds including collagen, fibrin, heparin, DNA, and actin. Fibronectins are involved in cell adhesion, cell motility, opsonization, wound healing, and maintenance of cell shape. May be involved in osteoblast compaction (By similarity). From Pleurodeles waltl (Iberian ribbed newt).
    606..625     +  CDS            9xHis (fragment): 9xHis affinity tag
    691..708     +  CDS            9xHis (fragment): 9xHis affinity tag
    718..767     +  CDS            SET1 (fragment): solubility-enhancement tag derived from T7 phage gene 10B
    775..822     +  terminator     T7 terminator: transcription terminator for bacteriophage T7 RNA polymerase
    859..1287    +  rep_origin     f1 ori (sequence partly withheld): f1 bacteriophage origin of replication; arrow indicates direction of (+) strand synthesis
   1340..1397    +  promoter       AmpR promoter (fragment): bla
   1406..2221    -  CDS            KanR: aminoglycoside phosphotransferase; aph(3')-Ia; confers resistance to kanamycin in bacteria or G418 (Geneticin®) in eukaryotes
   2343..2931    +  rep_origin     ori: high-copy-number ColE1/pMB1/pBR322/pUC origin of replication
   3117..3256    -  misc_feature   bom: basis of mobility region from pBR322
   3358..3549    -  CDS            rop: Rop protein, which maintains plasmids at low copy number; rop
   3566..3946    +  CDS            YPB1_ECOLX: Protein predicted: Swiss-Prot protein existence level 4. From Escherichia coli.
   4018..4309    -  CDS            TcR (fragment): tetracycline efflux protein; tet; confers resistance to tetracycline
   4324..4345    -  protein_bind   CAP binding site: CAP binding activates transcription in the presence of cAMP. E. coli catabolite activator protein
   4358..5440    -  CDS            lacI: lac repressor; lacI; The lac repressor binds to the lac operator to inhibit transcription in E. coli. This inhibition can be relieved by adding lactose or isopropyl-β-D-thiogalactopyranoside (IPTG).
   5441..5518    -  promoter       lacI promoter: lacI
   5526..187     -  CDS            TcR (fragment) (across the origin): tetracycline efflux protein; tet; confers resistance to tetracycline
>Addgene plasmid #133029 | pIGc-Xph18 | addgene full sequence | sequence record 268965 | Addgene NGS Result
CAAGGAGATGGCGCCCAACAGTCCCCCGGCCACGGGGCCTGCCACCATACCCACGCCGAAACAAGCGCTC
ATGAGCCCGAAGTGGCGAGCCCGATCTTCCCCATCGGTGATGTCGGCGATATAGGCGCCAGCAACCGCAC
CTGTGGCGCCGGTGATGCCGGCCACGATGCGTCCGGCGTAGAGGATCGAGATCTCGATCCCGCGAAATTA
ATACGACTCACTATAGGGGAATTGTGAGCGGATAACAATTCCCCTCTAGAAATAATTTTGTTTAACTTTA
AGAAGGAGATATACATATGAGCTCTGTCAGTTCCGTGCCGACCAAACTGGAAGTGGTTGCGGCCACCCCG
ACGTCTCTGCTGATCAGCTGGGATGCACATTCGCGGATGGCGTGGGTCAATTATTACCGTATCACCTATG
GCGAAACGGGCGGTAACTCCCCGGTTCAGGAATTCACCGTCCCGGGTAGTTCCTCAACCGCAACGATTTC
CGGCCTGAAACCGGGTGTCGACTATACCATTACGGTTTACGCTAATGGGGGGGGGTTTCGTCGGGGGATG
GCGCCGATTTCTATCAATTACCGTACCGGTACCCTCGAGCATCATCACCACCACCACCACCACCATCACT
GAAAGCTTAGGTATTTATTCGGCGCAAAGTGCGTCGGGTGATGCTGCCAACTTAGTCGAGCACCACCACC
ACCACCACTGAGATCCGGCTGCTAACAAAGCCCGAAAGGAAGCTGAGTTGGCTGCTGCCACCGCTGAGCA
ATAACTAGCATAACCCCTTGGGGCCTCTAAACGGGTCTTGAGGGGTTTTTTGCTGAAAGGAGGAACTATA
TCCGGATTGGCGAATGGG
[124 nt withheld, positions 859-982]
C
[91 nt withheld, positions 984-1074]
A
[49 nt withheld, positions 1076-1124]
CCTTTGACGTTGGAGTCCACGTTCTTT
[37 nt withheld, positions 1152-1188]
ACCCTATCTCGGTCTATTCTTTTGATTTATAAGGGATTTTGCCGATTTCGGCCTATTGGTTAAAAAATGA
GCTGATTTAACAAAAATTTAACGCGAATTTTAACAAAATATTAACGCTTACAATTTAGGTGGCACTTTTC
GGGGAAATGTGCGCGGAACCCCTATTTGTTTATTTTTCTAAATACATTCAAATATGTATCCGCTCATGAA
TTAATTCTTAGAAAAACTCATCGAGCATCAAATGAAACTGCAATTTATTCATATCAGGATTATCAATACC
ATATTTTTGAAAAAGCCGTTTCTGTAATGAAGGAGAAAACTCACCGAGGCAGTTCCATAGGATGGCAAGA
TCCTGGTATCGGTCTGCGATTCCGACTCGTCCAACATCAATACAACCTATTAATTTCCCCTCGTCAAAAA
TAAGGTTATCAAGTGAGAAATCACCATGAGTGACGACTGAATCCGGTGAGAATGGCAAAAGTTTATGCAT
TTCTTTCCAGACTTGTTCAACAGGCCAGCCATTACGCTCGTCATCAAAATCACTCGCATCAACCAAACCG
TTATTCATTCGTGATTGCGCCTGAGCGAGACGAAATACGCGATCGCTGTTAAAAGGACAATTACAAACAG
GAATCGAATGCAACCGGCGCAGGAACACTGCCAGCGCATCAACAATATTTTCACCTGAATCAGGATATTC
TTCTAATACCTGGAATGCTGTTTTCCCGGGGATCGCAGTGGTGAGTAACCATGCATCATCAGGAGTACGG
ATAAAATGCTTGATGGTCGGAAGAGGCATAAATTCCGTCAGCCAGTTTAGTCTGACCATCTCATCTGTAA
CATCATTGGCAACGCTACCTTTGCCATGTTTCAGAAACAACTCTGGCGCATCGGGCTTCCCATACAATCG
ATAGATTGTCGCACCTGATTGCCCGACATTATCGCGAGCCCATTTATACCCATATAAATCAGCATCCATG
TTGGAATTTAATCGCGGCCTAGAGCAAGACGTTTCCCGTTGAATATGGCTCATAACACCCCTTGTATTAC
TGTTTATGTAAGCAGACAGTTTTATTGTTCATGACCAAAATCCCTTAACGTGAGTTTTCGTTCCACTGAG
CGTCAGACCCCGTAGAAAAGATCAAAGGATCTTCTTGAGATCCTTTTTTTCTGCGCGTAATCTGCTGCTT
GCAAACAAAAAAACCACCGCTACCAGCGGTGGTTTGTTTGCCGGATCAAGAGCTACCAACTCTTTTTCCG
AAGGTAACTGGCTTCAGCAGAGCGCAGATACCAAATACTGTCCTTCTAGTGTAGCCGTAGTTAGGCCACC
ACTTCAAGAACTCTGTAGCACCGCCTACATACCTCGCTCTGCTAATCCTGTTACCAGTGGCTGCTGCCAG
TGGCGATAAGTCGTGTCTTACCGGGTTGGACTCAAGACGATAGTTACCGGATAAGGCGCAGCGGTCGGGC
TGAACGGGGGGTTCGTGCACACAGCCCAGCTTGGAGCGAACGACCTACACCGAACTGAGATACCTACAGC
GTGAGCTATGAGAAAGCGCCACGCTTCCCGAAGGGAGAAAGGCGGACAGGTATCCGGTAAGCGGCAGGGT
CGGAACAGGAGAGCGCACGAGGGAGCTTCCAGGGGGAAACGCCTGGTATCTTTATAGTCCTGTCGGGTTT
CGCCACCTCTGACTTGAGCGTCGATTTTTGTGATGCTCGTCAGGGGGGCGGAGCCTATGGAAAAACGCCA
GCAACGCGGCCTTTTTACGGTTCCTGGCCTTTTGCTGGCCTTTTGCTCACATGTTCTTTCCTGCGTTATC
CCCTGATTCTGTGGATAACCGTATTACCGCCTTTGAGTGAGCTGATACCGCTCGCCGCAGCCGAACGACC
GAGCGCAGCGAGTCAGTGAGCGAGGAAGCGGAAGAGCGCCTGATGCGGTATTTTCTCCTTACGCATCTGT
GCGGTATTTCACACCGCAATGGTGCACTCTCAGTACAATCTGCTCTGATGCCGCATAGTTAAGCCAGTAT
ACACTCCGCTATCGCTACGTGACTGGGTCATGGCTGCGCCCCGACACCCGCCAACACCCGCTGACGCGCC
CTGACGGGCTTGTCTGCTCCCGGCATCCGCTTACAGACAAGCTGTGACCGTCTCCGGGAGCTGCATGTGT
CAGAGGTTTTCACCGTCATCACCGAAACGCGCGAGGCAGCTGCGGTAAAGCTCATCAGCGTGGTCGTGAA
GCGATTCACAGATGTCTGCCTGTTCATCCGCGTCCAGCTCGTTGAGTTTCTCCAGAAGCGTTAATGTCTG
GCTTCTGATAAAGCGGGCCATGTTAAGGGCGGTTTTTTCCTGTTTGGTCACTGATGCCTCCGTGTAAGGG
GGATTTCTGTTCATGGGGGTAATGATACCGATGAAACGAGAGAGGATGCTCACGATACGGGTTACTGATG
ATGAACATGCCCGGTTACTGGAACGTTGTGAGGGTAAACAACTGGCGGTATGGATGCGGCGGGACCAGAG
AAAAATCACTCAGGGTCAATGCCAGCGCTTCGTTAATACAGATGTAGGTGTTCCACAGGGTAGCCAGCAG
CATCCTGCGATGCAGATCCGGAACATAATGGTGCAGGGCGCTGACTTCCGCGTTTCCAGACTTTACGAAA
CACGGAAACCGAAGACCATTCATGTTGTTGCTCAGGTCGCAGACGTTTTGCAGCAGCAGTCGCTTCACGT
TCGCTCGCGTATCGGTGATTCATTCTGCTAACCAGTAAGGCAACCCCGCCAGCCTAGCCGGGTCCTCAAC
GACAGGAGCACGATCATGCGCACCCGTGGGGCCGCCATGCCGGCGATAATGGCCTGCTTCTCGCCGAAAC
GTTTGGTGGCGGGACCAGTGACGAAGGCTTGAGCGAGGGCGTGCAAGATTCCGAATACCGCAAGCGACAG
GCCGATCATCGTCGCGCTCCAGCGAAAGCGGTCCTCGCCGAAAATGACCCAGAGCGCTGCCGGCACCTGT
CCTACGAGTTGCATGATAAAGAAGACAGTCATAAGTGCGGCGACGATAGTCATGCCCCGCGCCCACCGGA
AGGAGCTGACTGGGTTGAAGGCTCTCAAGGGCATCGGTCGAGATCCCGGTGCCTAATGAGTGAGCTAACT
TACATTAATTGCGTTGCGCTCACTGCCCGCTTTCCAGTCGGGAAACCTGTCGTGCCAGCTGCATTAATGA
ATCGGCCAACGCGCGGGGAGAGGCGGTTTGCGTATTGGGCGCCAGGGTGGTTTTTCTTTTCACCAGTGAG
ACGGGCAACAGCTGATTGCCCTTCACCGCCTGGCCCTGAGAGAGTTGCAGCAAGCGGTCCACGCTGGTTT
GCCCCAGCAGGCGAAAATCCTGTTTGATGGTGGTTAACGGCGGGATATAACATGAGCTGTCTTCGGTATC
GTCGTATCCCACTACCGAGATATCCGCACCAACGCGCAGCCCGGACTCGGTAATGGCGCGCATTGCGCCC
AGCGCCATCTGATCGTTGGCAACCAGCATCGCAGTGGGAACGATGCCCTCATTCAGCATTTGCATGGTTT
GTTGAAAACCGGACATGGCACTCCAGTCGCCTTCCCGTTCCGCTATCGGCTGAATTTGATTGCGAGTGAG
ATATTTATGCCAGCCAGCCAGACGCAGACGCGCCGAGACAGAACTTAATGGGCCCGCTAACAGCGCGATT
TGCTGGTGACCCAATGCGACCAGATGCTCCACGCCCAGTCGCGTACCGTCTTCATGGGAGAAAATAATAC
TGTTGATGGGTGTCTGGTCAGAGACATCAAGAAATAACGCCGGAACATTAGTGCAGGCAGCTTCCACAGC
AATGGCATCCTGGTCATCCAGCGGATAGTTAATGATCAGCCCACTGACGCGTTGCGCGAGAAGATTGTGC
ACCGCCGCTTTACAGGCTTCGACGCCGCTTCGTTCTACCATCGACACCACCACGCTGGCACCCAGTTGAT
CGGCGCGAGATTTAATCGCCGCGACAATTTGCGACGGCGCGTGCAGGGCCAGACTGGAGGTGGCAACGCC
AATCAGCAACGACTGTTTGCCCGCCAGTTGTTGTGCCACGCGGTTGGGAATGTAATTCAGCTCCGCCATC
GCCGCTTCCACTTTTTCCCGCGTTTTCGCAGAAACGTGGCTGGCCTGGTTCACCACGCGGGAAACGGTCT
GATAAGAGACACCGGCATACTCTGCGACATCGTATAACGTTACTGGTTTCACATTCACCACCCTGAATTG
ACTCTCTTCCGGGCGCTATCATGCCATACCGCGAAAGGTTTTGCGCCATTCGATGGTGTCCGGGATCTCG
ACGCTCTCCCTTATGCGACTCCTGCATTAGGAAGCAGCCCAGTAGTAGGTTGAGGCCGTTGAGCACCGCC
GCCGCAAGGAATGGTGCATG
